>Addgene plasmid #200126 | pQC.SARS2_5'UTR(SL1)-Flip-nluc(LgBiT1-8)CP[CoVA]-Fluc | addgene full sequence | sequence record 392891 | Addgene NGS Result
TCCGCGTTACATAACTTACGGTAAATGGCCCGCCTGGCTGACCGCCCAACGACCCCCGCCCATTGACGTC
AATAATGACGTATGTTCCCATAGTAACGCCAATAGGGACTTTCCATTGACGTCAATGGGTGGAGTATTTA
CGGTAAACTGCCCACTTGGCAGTACATCAAGTGTATCATATGCCAAGTACGCCCCCTATTGACGTCAATG
ACGGTAAATGGCCCGCCTGGCATTATGCCCAGTACATGACCTTATGGGACTTTCCTACTTGGCAGTACAT
CTACGTATTAGTCATCGCTATTACCATGGTGATGCGGTTTTGGCAGTACATCAATGGGCGTGGATAGCGG
TTTGACTCACGGGGATTTCCAAGTCTCCACCCCATTGACGTCAATGGGAGTTTGTTTTGGCACCAAAATC
AACGGGACTTTCCAAAATGTCGTAACAACTCCGCCCCATTGACGCAAATGGGCGGTAGGCGTGTACGGTG
GGAGGTCTATATAAGCAGAGCTCAATAAAAGAGCCCACAACCCCTCACTCGGCGCGCCAGTCTTCCGATA
GACTGCGTCGCCCGGGTACCCGTATTCCCAATAAAGCCTCTTGCTGTTTGCATCCGAATCGTGGTCTCGC
TGTTCCTTGGGAGGGTCTCCTCTGAGTGATTGACTACCCACGACGGGGGTCTTTCATTTGGGGGCTCGTC
CGGGATTTGGAGACCCCTGCCCAGGGACCACCGACCCACCACCGGGAGGTAAGCTGGCCAGCAACTTATC
TGTGTCTGTCCGATTGTCTAGTGTCTATGTTTGATGTTATGCGCCTGCGTCTGTACTAGTTAGCTAACTA
GCTCTGTATCTGGCGGACCCGTGGTGGAACTGACGAGTTCTGAACACCCGGCCGCAACCCTGGGAGACGT
CCCAGGGACTTTGGGGGCCGTTTTTGTGGCCCGACCTGAGGAAGGGAGTCGATGTGGAATCCGACCCCGT
CAGGATATGTGGTTCTGGTAGGAGACGAGAACCTAAAACAGTTCCCGCCTCCGTCTGAATTTTTGCTTTC
GGTTTGGAACCGAAGCCGCGCGTCTTGTCTGCTGCAGCGCTGCAGCATCGTTCTGTGTTGTCTCTGTCTG
ACTGTGTTTCTGTATTTGTCTGAAAATTAGGGCCAGACTGTTACCACTCCCTTAAGTTTGACCTTAGGTC
ACTGGAAAGATGTCGAGCGGATCGCTCACAACCAGTCGGTAGATGTCAAGAAGAGACGTTGGGTTACCTT
CTGCTCTGCAGAATGGCCAACCTTTAACGTCGGATGGCCGCGAGACGGCACCTTTAACCGAGACCTCATC
ACCCAGGTTAAGATCAAGGTCTTTTCACCTGGCCCGCATGGACACCCAGACCAGGTCCCCTACATCGTGA
CCTGGGAAGCCTTGGCTTTTGACCCCCCTCCCTGGGTCAAGCCCTTTGTACACCCTAAGCCTCCGCCTCC
TCTTCCTCCATCCGCCCCGTCTCTCCCCCTTGAACCTCCTCGTTCGACCCCGCCTCGATCCTCCCTTTAT
CCAGCCCTCACTCCTTCTCTAGGCGCCGGAATTGAAGATCTGGGGGATCGATCCTCTAGAGTCCGTTACA
TAACTTACGGTAAATGGCCCGCCTGGCTGACCGCCCAACGACCCCCGCCCATTGACGTCAATAATGACGT
ATGTTCCCATAGTAACGCCAATAGGGACTTTCCATTGACGTCAATGGGTGGAGTATTTACGGTAAACTGC
CCACTTGGCAGTACATCAAGTGTATCATATGCCAAGTACGCCCCCTATTGACGTCAATGACGGTAAATGG
CCCGCCTGGCATTATGCCCAGTACATGACCTTATGGGACTTTCCTACTTGGCAGTACATCTACGTATTAG
TCATCGCTATTACCATGGTGATGCGGTTTTGGCAGTACATCAATGGGCGTGGATAGCGGTTTGACTCACG
GGGATTTCCAAGTCTCCACCCCATTGACGTCAATGGGAGTTTGTTTTGGCACCAAAATCAACGGGACTTT
CCAAAATGTCGTAACAACTCCGCCCCATTGACGCAAATGGGCGGTAGGCGTGTACGGTGGGAGGTCTATA
TAAGCAGAGCTCGTTTAGTGAACCGATTAAAGGTTTATACCTTCCCAGGTAACAAACCAACCAGGCCTCG
TACGCTTAATTAACGGCCACCATGGGCTCCCTGCTGTTCCGAGTAACCATCAACGGCGGCGGTGGAGGCT
CCGGGGGAGGCGGGTCTGGCGGAGGGGGAAGTGGCGGTGGTGGCTCTGAAGTTAGCGCTCTGGAAAAAGA
AGTGTCTGCACTCGAGAAAGAAGTAAGTGCCCTTGAGAAGGAGGTGTCCGCACTCGAGAAGGAGGTCAGC
GCCCTGGAAAAGGAAAAGGTGAGTGGGTGGCGACTTTTCAAAAAAATCTCCGGATCCTCAGTGGCCGTGC
TGCAGAGCGGCTTCAAGGTGTCCGCCCTGAAGGAAAAAGTAAGCGCACTGAAAGAAAAGGTGAGCGCGCT
GAAGGAGAAAGTGAGCGCCCTGAAAGAGAAAGTCTCTGCCCTTAAGGAGGAATTCGAGGGCAGAGGAAGT
CTGCTAACATGCGGTGACGTCGAGGAGAATCCTGGCCCAAAGCTTGCCACCATGGTTTTCACATTGGAAG
ACTTCGTGGGTGACTGGGAGCAGACTGCCGCGTACAACTTGGATCAAGTTCTGGAGCAAGGTGGAGTAAG
CTCCCTCCTGCAAAACCTTGCGGTAAGCGTTACTCCCATCCAAAGGATCGTAAGGTCCGGGGAAAATGCT
CTCAAAATAGATATACACGTTATCATACCTTACGAAGGGCTGTCTGCCGATCAGATGGCTCAAATAGAAG
AAGTTTTCAAAGTAGTCTACCCCGTGGACGATCATCATTTTAAGGTGATTCTCCCTTATGGGACCCTCGT
TATCGACGGGGTTACACCTAATATGCTCAATTACTTCGGAAGGCCATATGAAGGAATAGCTGTTTTCGAT
GGTAAAAAGATTACGGTCACCGGCACTCTCTGGAATGGGAATAAGATAATAGATGAGAGACTGATAACGC
CAGACGGCGTGGCCGTGCTGCAGAGCGGCTTCCAATTGGGAGGCAGCGAAGTGGCTTGCAAGAACTGGTT
CAGTAGCTTAAGCCACTTTGTGATCCACCTTAATTCTCACGGCTTTCCGCCTGAGGTTGAAGAGCAAGCC
GCCGGTACATTGCCTATGTCCTGCGCACAAGAAAGCGGTATGGACCGGCACCCAGCCGCTTGTGCTTCAG
CTCGCATCAACGTCGGCGGCCGCTCTAGAGCAACCAATTTCAGCCTTCTTAAACAGGCTGGAGATGTGGA
AGAGAATCCTGGACCAGAATTGATGGAAGATGCCAAAAACATTAAGAAGGGCCCAGCGCCATTCTACCCA
CTCGAAGACGGGACCGCCGGCGAGCAGCTGCACAAAGCCATGAAGCGCTACGCCCTGGTGCCCGGCACCA
TCGCCTTTACCGACGCACATATCGAGGTGGACATTACCTACGCCGAGTACTTCGAGATGAGCGTTCGGCT
GGCAGAAGCTATGAAGCGCTATGGGCTGAATACAAACCATCGGATCGTGGTGTGCAGCGAGAATAGCTTG
CAGTTCTTCATGCCCGTGTTGGGTGCCCTGTTCATCGGTGTGGCTGTGGCCCCAGCTAACGACATCTACA
ACGAGCGCGAGCTGCTGAACAGCATGGGCATCAGCCAGCCCACCGTCGTATTCGTGAGCAAGAAAGGGCT
GCAAAAGATCCTCAACGTGCAAAAGAAGCTACCGATCATACAAAAGATCATCATCATGGATAGCAAGACC
GACTACCAGGGCTTCCAAAGCATGTACACCTTCGTGACTTCCCATTTGCCACCCGGCTTCAACGAGTACG
ACTTCGTGCCCGAGAGCTTCGACCGGGACAAAACCATCGCCCTGATCATGAACAGTAGTGGCAGTACCGG
ATTGCCCAAGGGCGTAGCCCTACCGCACCGCACCGCTTGTGTCCGATTCAGTCATGCCCGCGACCCCATC
TTCGGCAACCAGATCATCCCCGACACCGCTATCCTCAGCGTGGTGCCATTTCACCACGGCTTCGGCATGT
TCACCACGCTGGGCTACTTGATCTGCGGCTTTCGGGTCGTGCTCATGTACCGCTTCGAGGAGGAGCTATT
CTTGCGCAGCTTGCAAGACTATAAGATTCAATCTGCCCTGCTGGTGCCCACACTATTTAGCTTCTTCGCT
AAGAGCACTCTCATCGACAAGTACGACCTAAGCAACTTGCACGAGATCGCCAGCGGCGGGGCGCCGCTCA
GCAAGGAGGTAGGTGAGGCCGTGGCCAAACGCTTCCACCTACCAGGCATCCGCCAGGGCTACGGCCTGAC
AGAAACAACCAGCGCCATTCTGATCACCCCCGAAGGGGACGACAAGCCTGGCGCAGTAGGCAAGGTGGTG
CCCTTCTTCGAGGCTAAGGTGGTGGACTTGGACACCGGTAAGACACTGGGTGTGAACCAGCGCGGCGAGC
TGTGCGTCCGTGGCCCCATGATCATGAGCGGCTACGTTAACAACCCCGAGGCTACAAACGCTCTCATCGA
CAAGGACGGCTGGCTGCACAGCGGCGACATCGCCTACTGGGACGAGGACGAGCACTTCTTCATCGTGGAC
CGGCTGAAGAGCCTGATCAAATACAAGGGCTACCAGGTAGCCCCAGCCGAACTGGAGAGCATCCTGCTGC
AACACCCCAACATCTTCGACGCCGGGGTCGCCGGCCTGCCCGACGACGATGCCGGCGAGCTGCCCGCCGC
AGTCGTCGTGCTGGAACACGGTAAAACCATGACCGAGAAGGAGATCGTGGACTATGTGGCCAGCCAGGTT
ACAACCGCCAAGAAGCTGCGCGGTGGTGTTGTGTTCGTGGACGAGGTGCCTAAAGGACTGACCGGCAAGT
TGGACGCCCGCAAGATCCGCGAGATTCTCATTAAGGCCAAGAAGGGCGGCAAGATCGCCGTGTAACCGCC
CTCCCCCCCCCCTAACGTTACTGGCCGAAGCCGCTTGGAATAAGGCCGGTGTGCGTTTGTCTATATGTTA
TTTTCCACCATATTGCCGTCTTTTGGCAATGTGAGGGCCCGGAAACCTGGCCCTGTCTTCTTGACGAGCA
TTCCTAGGGGTCTTTCCCCTCTCGCCAAAGGAATGCAAGGTCTGTTGAATGTCGTGAAGGAAGCAGTTCC
TCTGGAAGCTTCTTGAAGACAAACAACGTCTGTAGCGACCCTTTGCAGGCAGCGGAACCCCCCACCTGGC
GACAGGTGCCTCTGCGGCCAAAAGCCACGTGTATAAGATACACCTGCAAAGGCGGCACAACCCCAGTGCC
ACGTTGTGAGTTGGATAGTTGTGGAAAGAGTCAAATGGCTCTCCTCAAGCGTATTCAACAAGGGGCTGAA
GGATGCCCAGAAGGTACCCCATTGTATGGGATCTGATCTGGGGCCTCGGTGCACATGCTTTACATGTGTT
TAGTCGAGGTTAAAAAAACGTCTAGGCCCCCCGAACCACGGGGACGTGGTTTTCCTTTGAAAAACACGAT
GATAAGCTTGCCACAAGGAGACGACCTTCCATGACCGAGTACAAGCCCACGGTGCGCCTCGCCACCCGCG
ACGACGTCCCCAGGGCCGTACGCACCCTCGCCGCCGCGTTCGCCGACTACCCCGCCACGCGCCACACCGT
CGATCCGGACCGCCACATCGAGCGGGTCACCGAGCTGCAAGAACTCTTCCTCACGCGCGTCGGGCTCGAC
ATCGGCAAGGTGTGGGTCGCGGACGACGGCGCCGCGGTGGCGGTCTGGACCACGCCGGAGAGCGTCGAAG
CGGGGGCGGTGTTCGCCGAGATCGGCCCGCGCATGGCCGAGTTGAGCGGTTCCCGGCTGGCCGCGCAGCA
ACAGATGGAAGGCCTCCTGGCGCCGCACCGGCCCAAGGAGCCCGCGTGGTTCCTGGCCACCGTCGGAGTC
TCGCCCGACCACCAGGGCAAGGGTCTGGGCAGCGCCGTCGTGCTCCCCGGAGTGGAGGCGGCCGAGCGCG
CCGGGGTGCCCGCCTTCCTGGAGACCTCCGCGCCCCGCAACCTCCCCTTCTACGAGCGGCTCGGCTTCAC
CGTCACCGCCGACGTCGAGGTGCCCGAAGGACCGCGCACCTGGTGCATGACCCGCAAGCCCGGTGCCTGA
TGCTTGCAGGCATCTCATGAGTGTGTCTTCCCGTTTTCCGCCTGAGGTCACTGCGTGGATGGAGCGCTGG
CGCCTGCTGCGCGACGGCGAGCTGCTCACCACCCACTCGAGGGCTGCAGCGCTGCAGAGGCCGAGTGCAG
AACTGCTCCAAAGGGACCTCAAGGCTTTCCGAGGGACACTAGGCTGACTCCATCGAGCCAGTGTAGAGAT
AAGCTTATCGATTAGTCCAATTTGTTAAAGACAGGATATCAGTGGTCCAGGCTCTAGTTTTGACTCAACA
ATATCACCAGCTGAAGCCTATAGAGTACGAGCCATAGATAAAATAAAAGATTTTATTTAGTCTCCAGAAA
AAGGGGGGAATGAAAGACCCCACCTGTAGGTTTGGCAAGCTAGCTTAAGTAACGCCATTTTGCAAGGCAT
GGAAAAATACATAACTGAGAATAGAGAAGTTCAGATCAAGGTCAGGAACAGATGGAACAGGGTCGACCCT
AGAGAACCATCAGATGTTTCCAGGGTGCCCCAAGGACCTGAAATGACCCTGTGCCTTATTTGAACTAACC
AATCAGTTCGCTTCTCGCTTCTGTTCGCGCGCTTCTGCTCCCCGAGCTCAATAAAAGAGCCCACAACCCC
TCACTCGGGGCGCCAGTCCTCCGATTGACTGAGTCGCCCGGGTACCCGTGTATCCAATAAACCCTCTTGC
AGTTGCATCCGACTTGTGGTCTCGCTGTTCCTTGGGAGGGTCTCCTCTGAGTGATTGACTACCCGTCAGC
GGGGGTCTTTCATTTGGGGGCTCGTCCGGGATCGGGAGACCCCTGCCCAGGGACCACCGACCCACCACCG
GGAGGTAAGCTGGCTGCCTCGCGCGTTTCGGTGATGACGGTGAAAACCTCTGACACATGCAGCTCCCGGA
GACGGTCACAGCTTGTCTGTAAGCGGATGCCGGGAGCAGACAAGCCCGTCAGGGCGCGTCAGCGGGTGTT
GGCGGGTGTCGGGGCGCAGCCATGACCCAGTCACGTAGCGATAGCGGAGTGTAGATCCGGCTGTGGAATG
TGTGTCAGTTAGGGTGTGGAAAGTCCCCAGGCTCCCCAGCAGGCAGAAGTATGCAAAGCATGCATCTCAA
TTAGTCAGCAACCAGGTGTGGAAAGTCCCCAGGCTCCCCAGCAGGCAGAAGTATGCAAAGCATGCATCTC
AATTAGTCAGCAACCATAGTCCCGCCCCTAACTCCGCCCATCCCGCCCCTAACTCCGCCCAGTTCCGCCC
ATTCTCCGCCCCATGGCTGACTAATTTTTTTTATTTATGCAGAGGCCGAGGCCGCCTCGGCCTCTGAGCT
ATTCCAGAAGTAGTGAGGAGGCTTTTTTGGAGGCCTAGGCTTTTGCAAAAAGCTTACTGGCTTAACTATG
CGGCATCAGAGCAGATTGTACTGAGAGTGCACCATATGCGGTGTGAAATACCGCACAGATGCGTAAGGAG
AAAATACCGCATCAGGCGCTCTTCCGCTTCCTCGCTCACTGACTCGCTGCGCTCGGTCGTTCGGCTGCGG
CGAGCGGTATCAGCTCACTCAAAGGCGGTAATACGGTTATCCACAGAATCAGGGGATAACGCAGGAAAGA
ACATGTGAGCAAAAGGCCAGCAAAAGGCCAGGAACCGTAAAAAGGCCGCGTTGCTGGCGTTTTTCCATAG
GCTCCGCCCCCCTGACGAGCATCACAAAAATCGACGCTCAAGTCAGAGGTGGCGAAACCCGACAGGACTA
TAAAGATACCAGGCGTTTCCCCCTGGAAGCTCCCTCGTGCGCTCTCCTGTTCCGACCCTGCCGCTTACCG
GATACCTGTCCGCCTTTCTCCCTTCGGGAAGCGTGGCGCTTTCTCATAGCTCACGCTGTAGGTATCTCAG
TTCGGTGTAGGTCGTTCGCTCCAAGCTGGGCTGTGTGCACGAACCCCCCGTTCAGCCCGACCGCTGCGCC
TTATCCGGTAACTATCGTCTTGAGTCCAACCCGGTAAGACACGACTTATCGCCACTGGCAGCAGCCACTG
GTAACAGGATTAGCAGAGCGAGGTATGTAGGCGGTGCTACAGAGTTCTTGAAGTGGTGGCCTAACTACGG
CTACACTAGAAGGACAGTATTTGGTATCTGCGCTCTGCTGAAGCCAGTTACCTTCGGAAAAAGAGTTGGT
AGCTCTTGATCCGGCAAACAAACCACCGCTGGTAGCGGTGGTTTTTTTGTTTGCAAGCAGCAGATTACGC
GCAGAAAAAAAGGATCTCAAGAAGATCCTTTGATCTTTTCTACGGGGTCTGACGCTCAGTGGAACGAAAA
CTCACGTTAAGGGATTTTGGTCATGAGATTATCAAAAAGGATCTTCACCTAGATCCTTTTAAATTAAAAA
TGAAGTTTTAAATCAATCTAAAGTATATATGAGTAAACTTGGTCTGACAGTTACCAATGCTTAATCAGTG
AGGCACCTATCTCAGCGATCTGTCTATTTCGTTCATCCATAGTTGCCTGACTCCCCGTCGTGTAGATAAC
TACGATACGGGAGGGCTTACCATCTGGCCCCAGTGCTGCAATGATACCGCGAGACCCACGCTCACCGGCT
CCAGATTTATCAGCAATAAACCAGCCAGCCGGAAGGGCCGAGCGCAGAAGTGGTCCTGCAACTTTATCCG
CCTCCATCCAGTCTATTAATTGTTGCCGGGAAGCTAGAGTAAGTAGTTCGCCAGTTAATAGTTTGCGCAA
CGTTGTTGCCATTGCTGCAGGCATCGTGGTGTCACGCTCGTCGTTTGGTATGGCTTCATTCAGCTCCGGT
TCCCAACGATCAAGGCGAGTTACATGATCCCCCATGTTGTGCAAAAAAGCGGTTAGCTCCTTCGGTCCTC
CGATCGTTGTCAGAAGTAAGTTGGCCGCAGTGTTATCACTCATGGTTATGGCAGCACTGCATAATTCTCT
TACTGTCATGCCATCCGTAAGATGCTTTTCTGTGACTGGTGAGTACTCAACCAAGTCATTCTGAGAATAG
TGTATGCGGCGACCGAGTTGCTCTTGCCCGGCGTCAACACGGGATAATACCGCGCCACATAGCAGAACTT
TAAAAGTGCTCATCATTGGAAAACGTTCTTCGGGGCGAAAACTCTCAAGGATCTTACCGCTGTTGAGATC
CAGTTCGATGTAACCCACTCGTGCACCCAACTGATCTTCAGCATCTTTTACTTTCACCAGCGTTTCTGGG
TGAGCAAAAACAGGAAGGCAAAATGCCGCAAAAAAGGGAATAAGGGCGACACGGAAATGTTGAATACTCA
TACTCTTCCTTTTTCAATATTATTGAAGCATTTATCAGGGTTATTGTCTCATGAGCGGATACATATTTGA
ATGTATTTAGAAAAATAAACAAATAGGGGTTCCGCGCACATTTCCCCGAAAAGTGCCACCTGACGTCTAA
GAAACCATTATTATCATGACATTAACCTATAAAAATAGGCGTATCACGAGGCCCTTTCGTCTTCAAGAAT
TAGCTTGGCCATTGCATACGTTGTATCCATATCATAATATGTACATTTATATTGGCTCATGTCCAACATT
ACCGCCATGTTGACATTGATTATTGACTAGTTATTAATAGTAATCAATTACGGGGTCATTAGTTCATAGC
CCATATATGGAGT
Features (pLannotate 1.2.2; 24 found; start..end, strand, type, name):
    309..512     +  promoter       CMV promoter: human cytomegalovirus (CMV) immediate early promoter
    513..688     +  LTR            5' LTR (truncated): truncated long terminal repeat from Moloney murine sarcoma virus
    810..1084    +  misc_feature   MESV Ψ (fragment): packaging signal of murine embryonic stem cell virus
   1151..1567    +  CDS            gag (truncated): truncated Moloney murine leukemia virus (MMLV) gag gene lacking the start codon
   1604..1907    +  enhancer       CMV enhancer: human cytomegalovirus immediate early enhancer
   1908..2111    +  promoter       CMV promoter: human cytomegalovirus (CMV) immediate early promoter
   2195..2226    +  CDS            Nluc (fragment): NanoLuc® luciferase human codon-optimized
   2636..3088    +  CDS            LUCI_OPLGR (fragment): Experimental evidence at protein level: Swiss-Prot protein existence level 1. Catalytic subunit of oplophorus-luciferin 2-monooxygenase. Oxidoreductase that converts coelenterazine (the oplophorus luciferin) to coelenteramide under emission of blue light with a maximum at 454 nm. Is also active with bisdeoxycoelenterazine. From Oplophorus gracilirostris (Luminous shrimp).
   3134..3181    +  CDS            hCL1: non-ORF yeast peptide conferring ubiquitin-dependent degradation human codon-optimized
   3176..3304    +  CDS            Odc1 (fragment): DCOR_MOUSE - Also known as Odc. Experimental evidence at protein level: Swiss-Prot protein existence level 1. Catalyzes the first and rate-limiting step of polyamine biosynthesis that converts ornithine into putrescine, which is the precursor for the polyamines, spermidine and spermine. Polyamines are essential for cell proliferation and are implicated in cellular processes, ranging from DNA replication to apoptosis. From Mus musculus (Mouse).
   3383..5035    +  CDS            luciferase: firefly luciferase synthetic luc2 version of the luciferase gene
   5143..5605    +  misc_feature   IRES: internal ribosome entry site (IRES) of the encephalomyocarditis virus (EMCV)
   5631..6230    +  CDS            PuroR (fragment): puromycin N-acetyltransferase; pac from Streptomyces; confers resistance to puromycin
   6343..6414    +  CDS            Mos (fragment): MOS_MOUSE - Experimental evidence at transcript level: Swiss-Prot protein existence level 2. From Mus musculus (Mouse).
   6447..6547    +  CDS            env (fragment): murine leukemia virus gPr80 envelope polyprotein precursor; env; proteolytically cleaved into gp70SU and p15TM subunits
   6589..7014    +  LTR            3' LTR (ΔU3): self-inactivating 3' long terminal repeat (LTR) from Moloney murine leukemia virus
   7083..7123    +  CDS            rop (fragment): Rop protein, which maintains plasmids at low copy number; rop
   7225..7263    +  misc_feature   bom (fragment): basis of mobility region from pBR322
   7280..7609    +  promoter       SV40 promoter: SV40 enhancer and early promoter
   7615..7716    +  misc_feature   bom (fragment): basis of mobility region from pBR322
   7902..8490    -  rep_origin     ori: high-copy-number ColE1/pMB1/pBR322/pUC origin of replication
   8661..9521    -  CDS            AmpR: β-lactamase; bla; confers resistance to ampicillin, carbenicillin, and related antibiotics
   9522..9626    -  promoter       AmpR promoter: bla
   9812..308     +  enhancer       CMV enhancer (across the origin): human cytomegalovirus immediate early enhancer
