[The description below was written by a language model from this plasmid's Addgene catalogue record and pLannotate feature annotations shown in this document.]
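Description:
pQC.SARS2_5'UTR(SL1)-Flip-nluc(LgBiT1-8)CP[CoVA]-Fluc is a self-inactivating gammaretroviral expression vector built on the pQCxIP backbone, about 9.9 kb in total. It is propagated in E. coli through a high-copy ColE1/pUC-type origin and an ampicillin resistance gene. The viral genome is transcribed in packaging cells from a hybrid CMV enhancer/promoter fused to a truncated 5' LTR. This is followed by a packaging signal with a truncated gag segment, and the genome ends in a U3-deleted 3' LTR. After integration the LTR is therefore transcriptionally inactive, and expression depends on the internal promoter.

That internal CMV enhancer/promoter drives a synthetic insert of roughly 2.8 kb. The construct name indicates a leader derived from the SARS-CoV-2 5' UTR (stem-loop 1), although this element is not annotated in the feature table. It precedes "Flip-nluc", a NanoLuc-based protease biosensor. The annotation shows a short NanoLuc fragment separated from a larger Oplophorus luciferase-derived portion, which fits a rearranged luciferase (the "LgBiT1-8" and "CP" labels in the name). The [CoVA] label presumably denotes a coronavirus protease cleavage sequence, but the record does not spell this out. The sensor is followed by hCL1 and mouse ornithine decarboxylase (PEST-type) degradation sequences, which would be expected to shorten its half-life. A P2A peptide then links firefly luciferase (luc2), which could serve as a co-expressed reference signal. An EMCV IRES and puromycin N-acetyltransferase on the same transcript allow selection of stably transduced mammalian cells.

According to the record, the vector delivers this protease reporter retrovirally into mammalian cells, and the associated work concerns sensitive luminescent detection of apoptosis and SARS-CoV-2 infection.
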