Addgene plasmid #200126: pQC.SARS2_5'UTR(SL1)-Flip-nluc(LgBiT1-8)CP[CoVA]-Fluc
Purpose: Retroviral expression of SARS2_5'UTR(SL1)-Flip-nluc(LgBiT1-8)CP[CoVA] protease reporter and P2A firefly luciferase in mammalian cells
Depositing lab: Eiji Morita. Depositing organization: Hirosaki University. Publication: A highly sensitive NanoLuc-based protease biosensor for detecting apoptosis and SARS-CoV-2 infection. Arakawa M, Yoshida A, Okamura S, Ebina H, Morita E. Sci Rep. 2023 Jan 31;13(1):1753. doi: 10.1038/s41598-023-28984-4. PubMed 36720982.
Backbone
  Vector backbone: pQCxIP
  Backbone size w/o insert (bp): 7138
  Vector type: Mammalian Expression, Retroviral
  Selectable markers: Puromycin
Growth in bacteria
  Bacterial resistance: Ampicillin, 100 μg/mL
  Growth temperature: 37°C
  Growth strain: NEB Stable
  Copy number: Unknown
Gene/Insert
  Gene/Insert name: Flip-nluc(LgBiT1-8)CP[CoVA] P2A firefly luciferase
  Species: Synthetic
  Insert size (bp): 2844
  Promoter: CMV
  Cloning method: Gibson Cloning
Terms and licenses: Academic/Nonprofit Terms; Industry Terms: Not Available to Industry
How to cite: pQC.SARS2_5'UTR(SL1)-Flip-nluc(LgBiT1-8)CP[CoVA]-Fluc was a gift from Eiji Morita (Addgene plasmid # 200126 ; http://n2t.net/addgene:200126 ; RRID:Addgene_200126)
